>Addgene plasmid #130181 | pRDAX-EMMI-006 BsaI//(A)-AarI-SacB-AarI-(Z)//BsaI | depositor full sequence | sequence record 249559 | Full Sequence
CAGGTATGATTTAAAGGTCTCATAGGATATGCAGGTGTCGCAGCGGACACTTCGCGATCCTTTTTAACCC
ATCACATATACCTGCCGTTCACTATTATTTAGTGAAATGAGATATTATGATATTTTCTGAATTGTGATTA
AAAAGGCAACTTTATGCCCATGCAACAGAAACTATAAAAAATACAGAGAATGAAAAGAAACAGATAGATT
TTTTAGTTCTTTAGGCCCGTAGTCTGCAAATCCTTTTATGATTTTCTATCAAACAAAAGAGGAAAATAGA
CCAGTTGCAATCCAAACGAGAGTCTAATAGAATGAGGTCGAAAAGTAAATCGCGCGGGTTTGTTACTGAT
AAAGCAGGCAAGACCTAAAATGTGTAAAGGGCAAAGTGTATACTTTGGCGTCACCCCTTACATATTTTAG
GTCTTTTTTTATTGTGCGTAACTAACTTGCCATCTTCAAACAGGAGGGCTGGAAGAAGCAGACCGCTAAC
ACAGTACATAAAAAAGGAGACATGAACGATGAACATCAAAAAGTTTGCAAAACAAGCAACAGTATTAACC
TTTACTACCGCACTGCTGGCAGGAGGCGCAACTCAAGCGTTTGCGAAAGAAACGAACCAAAAGCCATATA
AGGAAACATACGGCATTTCCCATATTACACGCCATGATATGCTGCAAATCCCTGAACAGCAAAAAAATGA
AAAATATCAAGTTCCTGAATTCGATTCGTCCACAATTAAAAATATCTCTTCTGCAAAAGGCCTGGACGTT
TGGGACAGCTGGCCATTACAAAACGCTGACGGCACTGTCGCAAACTATCACGGCTACCACATCGTCTTTG
CATTAGCCGGAGATCCTAAAAATGCGGATGACACATCGATTTACATGTTCTATCAAAAAGTCGGCGAAAC
TTCTATTGACAGCTGGAAAAACGCTGGCCGCGTCTTTAAAGACAGCGACAAATTCGATGCAAATGATTCT
ATCCTAAAAGACCAAACACAAGAATGGTCAGGTTCAGCCACATTTACATCTGACGGAAAAATCCGTTTAT
TCTACACTGATTTCTCCGGTAAACATTACGGCAAACAAACACTGACAACTGCACAAGTTAACGTATCAGC
ATCAGACAGCTCTTTGAACATCAACGGTGTAGAGGATTATAAATCAATCTTTGACGGTGACGGAAAAACG
TATCAAAATGTACAGCAGTTCATCGATGAAGGCAACTACAGCTCAGGCGACAACCATACGCTGAGAGATC
CTCACTACGTAGAAGATAAAGGCCACAAATACTTAGTATTTGAAGCAAACACTGGAACTGAAGATGGCTA
CCAAGGCGAAGAATCTTTATTTAACAAAGCATACTATGGCAAAAGCACATCATTCTTCCGTCAAGAAAGT
CAAAAACTTCTGCAAAGCGATAAAAAACGCACGGCTGAGTTAGCAAACGGCGCTCTCGGTATGATTGAGC
TAAACGATGATTACACACTGAAAAAAGTGATGAAACCGCTGATTGCATCTAACACAGTAACAGATGAAAT
TGAACGCGCGAACGTCTTTAAAATGAACGGCAAATGGTACCTGTTCACTGACTCCCGCGGATCAAAAATG
ACGATTGACGGCATTACGTCTAACGATATTTACATGCTTGGTTATGTTTCTAATTCTTTAACTGGCCCAT
ACAAGCCGCTGAACAAAACTGGCCTTGTGTTAAAAATGGATCTTGATCCTAACGATGTAACCTTTACTTA
CTCACACTTCGCTGTACCTCAAGCGAAAGGAAACAATGTCGTGATTACAAGCTATATGACAAACAGAGGA
TTCTACGCAGACAAACAATCAACGTTTGCGCCAAGCTTCCTGCTGAACATCAAAGGCAAGAAAACATCTG
TTGTCAAAGACAGCATCCTTGAACAAGGACAATTAACAGTTAACAAATAAAAACGCAAAAGAAAATGCCG
ATATCCTATTGGCATTTTCTTTTATTTCTTATCAACATAAAGGTGAATCCCATAGGGCAGGAGCTAAGGA
AGCTAAAATGGAGAAAAAAATCACTGGATATACCACCGTTGATATATCCCAATGGCATCGTAAAGAACAT
TTTGAGGCATTTCAGTCAGTTGCTCAATGTACCTATAACCAGACCGTTCAGCTGGATATTACGGCCTTTT
TAAAGACCGTAAAGAAAAATAAGCACAAGTTTTATCCGGCCTTTATTCACATTCTTGCCCGCCTGATGAA
TGCTCATCCGGAATTCCGTATGGCAATGAAAGACGGTGAGCTGGTGATATGGGATAGTGTTCACCCTTGT
TACACCGTTTTCCATGAGCAAACTGAAACGTTTTCATCGCTCTGGAGTGAATACCACGACGATTTCCGGC
AGTTTCTACACATATATTCGCAAGATGTGGCGTGTTACGGTGAAAACCTGGCCTATTTCCCTAAAGGGTT
TATTGAGAATATGTTTTTCGTGTCAGCCAATCCCTGGGTGAGTTTCACCAGTTTTGATTTAAACGTGGCC
AATATGGACAACTTCTTCGCCCCCGTTTTCACCATGGGCAAATATTATACGCAAGGCGACAAGGTGCTGA
TGCCGCTGGCGATTCAGGTTCATCATGCCGTTTGTGATGGCTTCCATGTCGGCAGAATGCTTAATGAATT
ACAACAGTACTGCGATGAGTGGCAGGGCGGGGCGTAATTCCCGGCCAGGACCCAACGCTGCCCGAGATGC
GCCGCGTGCGGCTGCTGGAGATGGCGGACGCGATGGATATGTTCTGCCAAGGGTTGGTTTGCGCATTCAC
AGTTCTCCGCAAGAATTGATTGGCTCCAATTCTTGGAGTGGTGAATCCGTTAGCGAGGTGCCGCCGGCTT
CCATGCTCGGAAAGCCGCACGACACCTGCATATACGATGAGACCCATTCAGGACGAGCCTCAGACTCCAG
CGTAACTGGACTGCAATCAACTCACTGGCTCACCTTCACGGGTGGGCCTTTCTTCGGTAGAAAATCAAAG
GATCTTCTTGAGATCCTTTTTTTCTGCGCGTAATCTGCTGCTTGCAAACAAAAAAACCACCGCTACCAGC
GGTGGTTTGTTTGCCGGATCAAGAGCTACCAACTCTTTTTCCGAGGTAACTGGCTTCAGCAGAGCGCAGA
TACCAAATACTGTTCTTCTAGTGTAGCCGTAGTTAGGCCACCACTTCAAGAACTCTGTAGCACCGCCTAC
ATACCTCGCTCTGCTAATCCTGTTACCAGTGGCTGCTGCCAGTGGCGATAAGTCGTGTCTTACCGGGTTG
GACTCAAGACGATAGTTACCGGATAAGGCGCAGCGGTCGGGCTGAACGGGGGGTTCGTGCACACAGCCCA
GCTTGGAGCGAACGACCTACACCGAACTGAGATACCTACAGCGTGAGCTATGAGAAAGCGCCACGCTTCC
CGAAGGGAGAAAGGCGGACAGGTATCCGGTAAGCGGCAGGGTCGGAACAGGAGAGCGCACGAGGGAGCTT
CCAGGGGGAAACGCCTGGTATCTTTATAGTCCTGTCGGGTTTCGCCACCTCTGACTTGAGCATCGATTTT
TGTGATGCTCGTCAGGGGGGCGGAGCCTATGGAAAAACGCCAGCAACGCAGAAAGGCCCACCCGAAGGTG
AGCCAGGTGATTACATTTGGGCCCTCATTACCAATGCTTAATCAGTGAGGCACCTATCTCAGCGATCTGT
CTATTTCGTTCATCCATAGTTGCCTGACTCCCCGTCGTGTAGATAACTACGATGCGGGAGGGCTTACCAT
CTGGCCCCAGTGCTGCAATGATACCGCGAGAACCACGCTCACCGGCTCCAGATTTATCAGCAATAAACCA
GCCAGCCGGGAGGGCCGAGCGCAGAAGTGATCCTGCAACTTTATCCGCCTCCATCCAGTCTATTAATTGT
TGCCGGGAAGCTAGAGTAAGTAGTTCGCCAGTTAATAGTTTGCGCAACGTTGTTGCCATTGCTACAGGCA
TCGTGGTGTCACGCTCGTCGTTTGGTATGGCTTCATTCAGCTCCGGTTCCCAACGATCAAGGCGAGTTAC
ATGATCCCCCATGTTGTGCAAAAAAGCGGTTAGCTCCTTCGGTCCTCCGATCGTTGCCAGAAGTAAGTTG
GCCGCAGTGTTATCACTCATGGTTATGGCAGCACTGCATAATTCTCTTACTGTCATGCCATCCGTGAGAT
GCTTTTCTGTGACTGGTGAGTACTCAACCAAGTCATTCTGAGAATAGTGTATGCGGCGACCGAGTTGCTC
TTGCCCGGCGTCAATACGGGATAATACCGCGCCACATAGCAGAACTTTAAAAGTGCTCATCATTGGAAAA
CGTTCTTCGGGGCGTAAACTCTCAAGGATCTTACCGCTGTTGAGATCCAGTTCGATGTAACCCACTCGTG
CACCCAACTGATCTTCAGCATCTTTTACTTTCACCAGCGTTTCTGGGTGAGCAAAAACAGGAAGGCAAAA
TGCCGCAAAAAAGGGAATAAGGGCGACACGGAAATGTTGAATACTCATTTTAGCTTCCTTAGCTCCTGAA
AATCTCGATAACTCAAAAAATACGCCCGGTAGTGATCTTATTTCATTATGGTGAAAGTTGGAACCTCTTA
CGTGCCGATCAAGTCAAAAGCCTCCGGTCGGAGGCTTTTGACTTTCTGCTATGGAGGT
Features (pLannotate 1.2.2; 10 found; start..end, strand, type, name):
     73..518     +  promoter       sacB promoter: sacR; sacB promoter and control region
    519..1940    +  CDS            SacB: secreted levansucrase that renders bacterial growth sensitive to sucrose; Bacillus subtilis sacB; negative selection marker
   2018..2037    +  promoter       cat promoter (fragment): promoter of the E. coli cat gene encoding chloramphenicol acetyltransferase
   2038..2694    +  CDS            cat: CAT_ECOLX - Experimental evidence at protein level: Swiss-Prot protein existence level 1. This enzyme is an effector of chloramphenicol resistance in bacteria. From Escherichia coli. This protein is used as a marker in many commonly used cloning vectors, such as pACYC184.
   2967..2996    +  terminator     T3Te terminator: phage T3 early transcription terminator
   3018..3605    +  rep_origin     ori: high-copy-number ColE1/pMB1/pBR322/pUC origin of replication
   3617..3644    -  terminator     T7Te terminator: phage T7 early transcription terminator
   3668..4528    -  CDS            AmpR: β-lactamase; bla; confers resistance to ampicillin, carbenicillin, and related antibiotics
   4529..4631    -  promoter       cat promoter: promoter of the E. coli cat gene encoding chloramphenicol acetyltransferase
   4632..4663    -  terminator     tonB terminator: bidirectional E. coli tonB-P14 transcription terminator
