[The description below was written by a language model from this plasmid's Addgene catalogue record and pLannotate feature annotations shown in this document.]
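Description:
pRDAX-EMMI-006 BsaI//(A)-AarI-SacB-AarI-(Z)//BsaI is a custom-built, 4,678-nt synthetic-biology plasmid deposited as an extension to the EMMA modular assembly kit. It is propagated in E. coli at high copy from a ColE1/pUC-type origin and selected with ampicillin. The β-lactamase gene is annotated as being driven by a cat promoter. The origin and resistance gene are insulated by short transcription terminators (T3Te, T7Te and the bidirectional tonB terminator), a common design in assembly vectors to limit read-through into or out of the cloning region.

The payload is a counter-selection cassette: Bacillus subtilis sacB with its native sacR promoter and control region. It encodes the secreted levansucrase that makes bacteria sensitive to sucrose. Immediately downstream, the feature table also shows a chloramphenicol acetyltransferase (cat) coding sequence preceded by a fragment of its promoter. The catalogue entry lists only ampicillin resistance and does not mention this marker, so its role here is not stated.

The construct name indicates the layout: the SacB cassette is bracketed by AarI sites, with fusion sites designated A and Z outside them, and the whole unit is flanked by BsaI sites. These restriction sites and overhangs are not annotated in the feature table, and the record gives the cloning sites as unknown. By general Golden Gate logic, this arrangement suggests a receiver or intermediate vector. Type IIS digestion with AarI would replace the SacB stuffer with assembled parts, with sucrose selecting against uncut vector, and BsaI could then release the A-to-Z unit for a further assembly step. The record itself gives no purpose beyond the kit extension.
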