Addgene plasmid #130181: pRDAX-EMMI-006 BsaI//(A)-AarI-SacB-AarI-(Z)//BsaI
Purpose: EMMA Kit # 1000000119 extension
Depositing lab: Gary Lewin. Depositing organization: Max-Delbrueck-Centrum fuer Molekulare Medizin (MDC).
Backbone
  Vector backbone: custom built
  Vector type: Synthetic Biology
Growth in bacteria
  Bacterial resistance: Ampicillin, 100 μg/mL
  Growth temperature: 37°C
  Growth strain: DH5alpha
  Copy number: High Copy
Gene/Insert
  Gene/Insert name: SacB
  Species: Bacterial
  Cloning method: Restriction Enzyme; 5′ cloning site unknown (unknown if destroyed); 3′ cloning site unknown (unknown if destroyed)
Terms and licenses: Academic/Nonprofit Terms; Industry Terms: Not Available to Industry
How to cite: pRDAX-EMMI-006 BsaI//(A)-AarI-SacB-AarI-(Z)//BsaI was a gift from Gary Lewin (Addgene plasmid # 130181 ; http://n2t.net/addgene:130181 ; RRID:Addgene_130181)
